>Addgene plasmid #182830 | pWS5391-CRISPRai-LEU2 | addgene full sequence | sequence record 358427 | Addgene NGS Result
GCGGCCGCTCTAATTGTATCGAGATCACTTTTCGTGATCCGCTAATCAGCGACGGTCACATTAGGTTTGC
CAAGTCAGGGTATGAACCATACGATCAGTTTTCGTGAACCTGGTACGTATATTGTGGCGTTTGTGTATAT
TTTCATTCTTTGACAACAATCAATACCAACCTCAAATAGGAAAAGTAATAAGTTTGGCGTTACACCCCAA
AAGACGCCAAACGGATCGAACTTACTCAATAGCAATTAGCGAGACAAAACCTACGTTAAGACCTGTAACC
GATTTATCAAAGCACTCTGCGGTTCTTTCTTGGGAATATTACCTGGACATTTTGTGCCCTCAAGAAACGA
GGCTCTACGAGCCTGTTGGAGCCCCTCAGACATTAGCCGCCACGAATCAAACTTTTTACGCGATTCGGCC
CAAATCAGTTTCTCACAGATCATTCGTAGAGTGAAAAAGCACATCGATTATTTGATACCCCTTTGGGTTA
ATTACTGTTGAGGTCTTTGCCGTAAGTTCCATCGCTGTCTGAACTGGCCGATAATTGCAGACGAACGGTG
TTGTTATCCGATACAACCGGATATTTTTCTTTTAATGAGTCTAAACCGTGATAGCTTCAGGTTAATACAA
TCAAAAAAAGCTCAAATATTCTTTTAATGCCGCGTTCACAGATTCCAATTGAATACAACTAGGTAGTTCA
TTATATGAAGCCTTTGCTACTATTTTTCACTATAGTCTGCCTTCACCTTAATGCAGACATCCACATATTT
TAATCACTTTAAAATAAAAAGGAAGATATATTAGAAGCTATGATCCAATCTGTAAGCCAGATTAAAATTC
ACGAACTCTTCTTTCATTTGAATTGAATGCTTTGAGTTGGGGTAGATTATCGCAAATTACTCATCACATT
TATTGACTACGAACTTGCTGATGTCCTTTTTTTATTTATATTTTTCTTCAGTGAAGCGATTTTTTTTTTA
CACAGACCAAGACGGAAAAAAGTAGCTAAGGAAGAAAACAAAATCATGAAAAAAATGTGAAGTGATCATG
CACATCGCATCAACTTAAACATTGGCTTAGAGATATATAGAGTTAGAGTTTACGGCAACCTTTAAGCACC
AATACCTTTTGGCATAGTCTAAAGACCTGGTTCTTAATTTTAAACAAATTTAACTAAAGATTTCCCTATC
AAAGAAGTAACGAGTTGACAGATTTTCTCAAAATAAATCGATACTGCATTTCTAGGCATATCCAGCGAGA
TCTATGTCTGACCCAAAGAAGAAGAGAAAGGTTGGTTCTGGTTCCAAGTTGGAAAAGTTTACCAACTGCT
ACTCTCTGTCTAAGACCTTGAGATTCAAAGCTATTCCTGTTGGTAAGACCCAAGAAAACATTGACAACAA
GAGGTTGTTGGTTGAGGACGAAAAAAGAGCTGAAGATTACAAGGGTGTCAAGAAGTTGCTGGACAGATAT
TACTTGTCCTTCATCAACGATGTCCTGCACTCTATTAAGCTGAAGAACTTGAACAACTACATCTCCCTGT
TCAGAAAAAAGACCAGAACCGAGAAAGAGAACAAAGAGTTAGAAAACTTGGAGATCAACCTGAGGAAAGA
AATTGCTAAGGCTTTCAAGGGTAACGAGGGTTACAAATCTTTGTTCAAGAAGGACATCATCGAAACCATC
TTGCCAGAATTTTTGGATGATAAGGACGAAATTGCCTTGGTCAATTCTTTCAACGGTTTCACTACTGCTT
TCACTGGTTTCTTTGACAACAGGGAAAACATGTTCTCTGAAGAAGCTAAGTCTACCTCCATTGCTTTCAG
ATGCATTAACGAAAACTTGACCAGGTACATCTCCAACATGGATATTTTCGAAAAGGTTGATGCCATCTTC
GATAAGCACGAAGTCCAAGAAATCAAAGAGAAGATTTTGAACTCCGATTACGACGTCGAAGATTTTTTCG
AAGGTGAGTTCTTCAACTTCGTTTTGACTCAAGAAGGTATCGACGTTTACAACGCTATTATTGGTGGTTT
CGTTACCGAATCTGGTGAAAAGATTAAGGGTTTGAACGAGTACATCAACCTGTACAATCAAAAGACCAAG
CAGAAGTTGCCAAAGTTTAAGCCCTTGTACAAACAAGTCTTGTCCGACAGAGAATCCTTGTCTTTTTATG
GTGAAGGTTACACCTCCGATGAAGAAGTTTTGGAAGTTTTCAGAAACACCCTGAACAAGAACTCCGAAAT
CTTCTCATCCATTAAGAAGTTGGAGAAGCTGTTTAAGAACTTCGACGAATATTCCTCCGCTGGTATCTTT
GTCAAAAATGGTCCAGCTATTTCCACCATCTCCAAGGATATTTTTGGTGAATGGAACGTCATCAGAGATA
AGTGGAATGCTGAATACGATGACATCCACTTGAAAAAGAAGGCTGTTGTTACCGAAAAGTACGAGGATGA
TAGACGTAAGTCCTTCAAGAAGATTGGCTCTTTCTCTCTGGAACAATTGCAAGAATATGCTGATGCCGAT
TTGTCCGTTGTCGAAAAATTGAAAGAAATCATCATCCAGAAGGTCGACGAAATCTACAAAGTTTACGGTT
CCTCTGAAAAGTTGTTCGATGCTGATTTCGTTTTGGAGAAGTCGTTGAAGAAAAACGATGCTGTTGTTGC
CATCATGAAGGATTTGTTGGATTCCGTTAAGAGCTTCGAGAACTACATTAAGGCTTTTTTCGGTGAGGGC
AAAGAAACTAACAGAGATGAATCATTCTACGGCGATTTTGTTTTGGCCTACGATATTTTGTTGAAGGTTG
ATCATATCTACGACGCCATCAGAAACTACGTTACTCAAAAACCATACTCCAAAGACAAGTTCAAGCTGTA
CTTTCAAAACCCACAATTCATGGGTGGTTGGGACAAAGACAAAGAAACAGATTACAGAGCCACCATCTTG
AGATATGGTTCTAAGTACTACTTGGCCATCATGGATAAGAAATACGCTAAGTGCTTGCAAAAGATCGATA
AGGATGATGTCAACGGTAACTACGAGAAGATCAACTACAAATTATTGCCCGGTCCAAACAAGATGTTGCC
TAAGGTTTTCTTCAGCAAAAAGTGGATGGCTTACTACAACCCATCCGAAGATATTCAAAAGATTTACAAG
AACGGCACCTTCAAAAAGGGTGATATGTTCAACTTGAACGACTGCCATAAGCTGATCGATTTCTTCAAGG
ATTCCATCTCAAGATACCCAAAGTGGTCTAATGCTTACGATTTCAACTTCTCTGAAACCGAGAAGTACAA
AGATATTGCCGGTTTTTACAGGGAAGTCGAAGAACAAGGTTACAAGGTTTCATTCGAATCCGCCTCTAAA
AAAGAAGTTGACAAGTTGGTTGAAGAGGGCAAGTTGTACATGTTCCAGATTTATAACAAGGACTTCTCCG
ATAAGTCTCATGGTACTCCAAACTTGCATACCATGTACTTCAAGTTGTTGTTCGACGAAAACAATCACGG
TCAGATTAGATTGTCTGGTGGTGCTGAGTTGTTTATGAGAAGGGCTTCTTTGAAGAAAGAAGAGTTGGTT
GTTCATCCAGCCAATTCTCCAATTGCTAACAAGAATCCAGACAACCCAAAAAAGACTACCACCTTGTCTT
ACGATGTTTACAAGGATAAGAGATTCTCCGAGGACCAATACGAATTGCATATTCCAATTGCCATTAACAA
GTGCCCCAAGAACATTTTCAAGATCAACACCGAAGTTAGGGTGTTGTTGAAGCACGATGATAACCCATAC
GTTATTGGTATTGCTAGGGGTGAAAGAAACTTGTTGTACATCGTTGTTGTTGATGGTAAGGGTAACATCG
TGGAACAATACTCATTGAACGAGATTATCAACAACTTCAACGGCATCAGAATCAAGACCGATTACCATTC
TCTGCTTGACAAGAAAGAAAAAGAAAGATTCGAAGCCAGACAGAACTGGACCTCTATTGAAAACATCAAA
GAGTTGAAGGCCGGTTACATTTCACAAGTTGTTCATAAGATTTGCGAGCTGGTTGAAAAGTATGATGCAG
TTATTGCTTTGGAGGACTTGAACTCTGGTTTCAAGAACTCCAGAGTTAAGGTCGAAAAGCAGGTCTACCA
AAAGTTCGAAAAGATGTTGATCGACAAGCTGAACTACATGGTCGACAAAAAGTCTAATCCATGTGCTACA
GGTGGTGCTTTGAAAGGTTATCAAATTACGAACAAGTTCGAGAGCTTCAAGTCTATGTCTACTCAGAATG
GTTTCATCTTCTACATTCCAGCTTGGTTGACCTCTAAGATTGATCCATCTACTGGTTTCGTCAACCTGCT
GAAAACTAAGTACACTTCTATTGCCGACTCCAAGAAGTTCATCTCTTCATTCGATAGAATCATGTACGTT
CCAGAAGAGGACTTATTCGAATTTGCTTTGGATTACAAGAACTTCTCAAGAACTGATGCTGACTACATCA
AGAAGTGGAAGTTGTACTCTTACGGTAACAGAATCAGGATCTTCAGAAACCCTAAGAAGAACAACGTTTT
CGATTGGGAAGAAGTCTGTTTGACCTCTGCTTACAAAGAACTGTTTAACAAGTACGGCATCAACTACCAA
CAAGGTGATATTAGAGCTTTGTTGTGCGAACAATCTGATAAGGCCTTCTACTCATCTTTTATGGCCTTGA
TGTCACTGATGTTGCAGATGAGAAATTCCATTACTGGTAGAACCGATGTCGACTTTTTGATCTCTCCAGT
TAAGAACTCTGACGGTATTTTCTACGACTCAAGAAACTATGAAGCTCAAGAAAACGCCATTTTGCCAAAA
AACGCTGATGCTAATGGTGCTTACAACATTGCTAGAAAAGTTTTGTGGGCTATCGGCCAATTCAAAAAAG
CAGAAGATGAGAAGCTGGACAAGGTTAAGATTGCCATCTCAAACAAAGAATGGTTGGAATACGCTCAGAC
TTCTGTCAAACATGGTTCTGGTTCTCCACCAAAGAAGAAAAGAAAGGTTGGTTCCGGTTCTAAATTAGGT
GGTTCTGGTGGTTCCCCAAAGAAGAAAAGAAAGGTTGGTAGAGCTGAAGCTTCTGGTTCAGGTAGAGCAG
ATGCTTTGGATGATTTCGATTTGGACATGTTGGGTTCTGATGCATTGGACGATTTCGACTTAGATATGTT
AGGTAGTGACGCCTTGGATGACTTCGATCTGGATATGCTAGGTTCCGATGCCTTAGACGACTTTGATTTA
GACATGCTGATTAACTCAAGATCCTCTGGTTCTCCTAAGAAGAAGAGAAAAGTCGGTTCTCAATACTTGC
CAGATACCGATGATAGACACAGAATCGAAGAAAAGAGGAAGAGAACTTACGAAACCTTCAAGTCCATCAT
GAAGAAGTCTCCATTTTCTGGTCCAACTGATCCAAGACCACCACCAAGAAGAATTGCTGTTCCTTCAAGA
TCCTCTGCCTCTGTTCCAAAACCAGCTCCACAACCTTATCCTTTTACATCTTCTTTGTCCACCATCAACT
ACGATGAATTTCCAACTATGGTTTTCCCATCCGGTCAAATTTCTCAAGCTTCTGCTTTGGCTCCAGCTCC
TCCACAAGTTTTGCCACAAGCTCCAGCACCAGCTCCAGCTCCAGCAATGGTTTCTGCTTTAGCTCAAGCC
CCAGCTCCTGTTCCAGTTTTAGCTCCAGGTCCACCTCAAGCTGTTGCTCCACCAGCACCAAAACCTACTC
AAGCTGGTGAAGGTACTTTGTCTGAAGCTTTGTTGCAGTTGCAATTCGATGATGAAGATTTGGGTGCTTT
GTTGGGTAATTCTACTGATCCAGCTGTTTTTACCGATTTGGCTTCTGTTGATAACTCCGAATTTCAGCAG
TTGTTGAATCAAGGTATTCCAGTTGCTCCTCATACAACTGAACCTATGTTGATGGAATATCCAGAAGCAA
TTACTAGATTAGTTACTGGTGCTCAAAGACCTCCAGATCCTGCACCTGCTCCTTTGGGTGCTCCAGGTTT
ACCAAATGGTCTATTGTCTGGTGACGAAGATTTTTCCTCTATTGCCGATATGGATTTCTCCGCTTTGTTG
TGAGGATCCTAACTCGAGAGTGCTTTTAACTAAGAATTATTAGTCTTTTCTGCTTATTTTTTCATCATAG
TTTAGAACACTTTATATTAACGAATAGTTTATGAATCTATTTAGGTTTAAAAATTGATACAGTTTTATAA
GTTACTTTTTCAAAGACTCGTGCTGTCTATTGCATAATGCACTGGAAGGGGAAAAAAAAGGTGCACACGC
GTGGCTTTTTCTTGAATTTGCAGTTTGAAAAATGCTGCCAAACCAGATGTCAACACAGCTACAACGTGAC
CCAACATCAGATGACCCAAGGTCCACCTCTTATTAAAGGACGTTTGATCCTTCGACACCATGGCTCTGTT
GAACTTTTATCTGAGAGAGGAAAAAAAGGAAGGAAAAAAAAGAAGAAACTTCCTTTATTTATTTGTCTTA
ACCACAACACACAATGCAATAAGATGCAATATAATATCAAAGCCAATATCTTATGTTGCTGATCCTGAGA
AGGAATATATACAATTTATGTAGTAAAATACCTTTTCTTCTGCGAGTTGCAAGAAATAGAAAAGACTCCG
ATTGCGCATCGCCAGAATAAAATTTCACAACCACACTTTTTGGCTGAACTTTTTATTACCTGATTAAACA
GAGAGAGAAAAGGTAGAGGTCAAAATTTTTTAAGCAAAACTAAAAAAGATGCAAAATCACGTGCTGAAAA
TCTAACATAAGGGTTAAGATTAGAGTTTTATAGGACTTGTTTTGTAATATTTCAAATACGAGCTAACCCT
ACTGATTTCAATTAGGTCTAATTTAGGGTTGAGCTGCACTGAAATTTCGGAAATTTTGGGTTATTTTAAA
TGAGACAGAAGAACTACAGAGATACGTTCTTCAGACTTTAAAGCTTATCTCCACAAAGAATTGGTCAAGA
AATCATCCTAGAAAAACACGTTTGCTCACTCGATCTTAATCACATAGAGTGCTGGAACGGGAAGAAAGAT
CTATGTCTGATCCAAAAAAGAAGAGAAAGGTCGGTTCTGGTTCTGACAAGAAATACTCTATTGGTTTGGC
TATTGGCACCAATTCTGTTGGTTGGGCTGTTATTACTGACGAGTACAAAGTTCCCTCCAAGAAGTTTAAG
GTTTTGGGTAACACTGACAGGCACTCCATTAAGAAAAATTTGATTGGTGCCCTGTTGTTCGATTCTGGTG
AAACTGCTGAAGCTACTAGATTGAAAAGAACCGCTAGAAGAAGATACACCAGAAGAAAGAACAGAATCTG
CTACTTGCAAGAGATTTTCTCTAACGAAATGGCCAAGGTTGATGATTCATTCTTCCACAGATTGGAAGAG
TCCTTCTTGGTTGAAGAGGATAAGAAACACGAAAGACATCCAATCTTCGGTAACATCGTTGATGAAGTTG
CTTACCACGAAAAGTACCCAACTATCTACCATTTGAGAAAGAAGTTGGTTGACTCTACCGATAAGGCTGA
TTTGAGATTGATCTATTTGGCTTTGGCCCACATGATTAAGTTCAGAGGTCATTTCTTGATCGAGGGTGAT
TTGAATCCAGATAACTCCGATGTTGACAAGTTGTTCATCCAATTGGTCCAAACTTACAACCAGTTGTTCG
AAGAAAATCCAATCAATGCCTCTGGTGTTGATGCTAAGGCTATTTTGTCTGCTAGACTGTCTAAGTCAAG
AAGGTTGGAAAACTTGATTGCTCAATTGCCAGGTGAAAAGAAGAATGGTTTGTTCGGTAATTTGATCGCC
TTGTCTTTGGGTTTGACTCCAAATTTCAAGTCCAACTTCGATTTGGCTGAAGATGCTAAGTTGCAATTGT
CTAAGGATACCTACGATGATGACTTGGATAATTTGTTGGCCCAAATCGGTGATCAATACGCTGATTTGTT
TTTGGCTGCTAAGAACTTGTCCGATGCCATTTTGTTGTCCGATATCTTGAGAGTTAACACCGAAATTACT
AAGGCTCCATTGTCTGCCTCTATGATCAAAAGATACGATGAACACCACCAAGACTTGACTTTGTTGAAAG
CTTTGGTCAGACAACAGTTGCCAGAAAAGTACAAAGAAATCTTCTTCGACCAGTCCAAAAATGGTTACGC
TGGTTATATTGATGGTGGTGCTTCTCAAGAAGAGTTCTACAAGTTCATTAAGCCCATCTTGGAAAAGATG
GATGGTACTGAAGAACTGTTGGTCAAGTTGAACAGAGAAGATTTGTTGAGAAAGCAGAGAACCTTCGATA
ACGGTTCTATTCCACATCAAATCCACTTGGGTGAATTGCATGCTATTTTGAGAAGGCAAGAGGATTTCTA
CCCATTCTTGAAGGATAACAGAGAAAAGATCGAGAAGATCCTGACCTTCAGAATCCCATATTATGTTGGT
CCATTGGCCAGAGGTAATTCAAGATTTGCTTGGATGACTAGGAAGTCCGAAGAAACTATTACTCCATGGA
ACTTCGAAGAGGTTGTTGATAAGGGTGCTTCTGCTCAATCCTTCATTGAAAGAATGACTAACTTCGACAA
GAACCTGCCAAACGAAAAGGTTTTGCCAAAACACTCTTTGCTGTACGAATACTTCACCGTCTACAACGAA
TTGACTAAGGTTAAGTACGTCACCGAAGGTATGAGAAAACCAGCTTTTTTGTCTGGTGAACAAAAGAAGG
CTATCGTCGATTTGTTGTTCAAGACTAACAGAAAGGTTACCGTCAAGCAATTGAAAGAGGACTACTTCAA
GAAAATCGAGTGCTTCGACTCCGTTGAAATTAGTGGTGTTGAAGATAGATTCAACGCCTCCTTAGGTACT
TACCATGACTTATTGAAGATCATCAAGGACAAGGATTTCTTGGACAACGAAGAAAACGAGGATATCTTGG
AGGATATCGTTTTGACTTTGACCTTGTTCGAGGATAGGGAAATGATCGAAGAAAGGTTGAAAACCTACGC
TCACTTGTTTGATGATAAGGTCATGAAGCAGTTGAAGAGAAGAAGGTATACTGGTTGGGGTAGATTGTCT
AGGAAATTGATTAACGGTATCAGGGACAAGCAATCCGGTAAGACTATTTTGGACTTTTTGAAGTCTGATG
GCTTCGCCAATAGAAACTTCATGCAATTGATCCACGATGACAGCTTGACCTTCAAAGAAGATATTCAAAA
GGCCCAAGTTTCCGGTCAAGGTGATTCTTTACATGAACATATTGCTAACTTGGCTGGTTCCCCAGCTATT
AAGAAAGGTATTTTACAAACCGTTAAGGTGGTCGACGAATTGGTAAAAGTTATGGGTAGACATAAGCCAG
AGAACATCGTTATTGAAATGGCTAGAGAAAATCAGACTACCCAAAAGGGTCAAAAGAACTCCAGAGAAAG
GATGAAGAGAATTGAAGAGGGTATCAAAGAATTGGGCTCCCAGATTTTGAAAGAACACCCAGTTGAAAAC
ACCCAATTGCAGAACGAAAAGCTGTACTTGTACTACTTGCAGAATGGTAGAGATATGTACGTCGACCAAG
AATTGGATATCAACAGATTGTCCGATTACGATGTCGATGCTATCGTTCCACAGTCTTTTTTGAAGGATGA
CTCCATCGATAACAAGGTCTTGACTAGATCCGATAAGAACAGAGGTAAGTCTGATAACGTTCCATCTGAA
GAGGTCGTCAAGAAGATGAAGAATTATTGGAGACAGTTGCTGAACGCCAAGTTGATTACTCAAAGAAAGT
TCGACAATTTGACCAAGGCTGAAAGAGGTGGTTTGTCTGAATTGGACAAAGCAGGTTTCATTAAGAGGCA
ATTGGTTGAAACTAGGCAAATCACCAAACACGTTGCCCAAATTTTGGATTCCAGAATGAATACCAAGTAC
GACGAAAACGATAAGTTGATCAGGGAAGTTAAGGTCATCACGTTGAAGTCTAAGTTGGTTTCCGATTTCA
GAAAGGACTTCCAATTCTACAAGGTCAGGGAAATCAACAACTACCATCATGCTCATGATGCTTACTTGAA
TGCTGTTGTTGGTACTGCCTTGATTAAGAAGTATCCAAAGTTGGAATCCGAGTTCGTTTACGGTGATTAC
AAGGTTTACGACGTCAGAAAGATGATTGCCAAGTCCGAACAAGAAATTGGTAAGGCTACTGCTAAGTACT
TCTTCTACTCCAACATCATGAATTTCTTCAAGACCGAAATCACTTTGGCCAACGGTGAAATTAGAAAAAG
GCCATTGATTGAGACTAACGGTGAGACTGGTGAAATAGTTTGGGATAAGGGTAGAGATTTCGCTACCGTT
AGAAAAGTTTTGTCCATGCCACAAGTTAACATCGTCAAAAAGACCGAAGTTCAAACTGGTGGTTTCTCCA
AAGAATCCATCTTGCCAAAAAGAAACTCCGACAAATTGATCGCCAGAAAGAAAGATTGGGACCCAAAAAA
GTATGGTGGTTTTGATTCTCCAACCGTTGCTTACTCTGTTTTGGTTGTTGCTAAAGTTGAAAAGGGCAAG
AGCAAGAAGTTGAAGTCAGTCAAAGAACTATTGGGCATCACGATCATGGAAAGGTCATCTTTTGAAAAAA
ACCCAATCGACTTTTTGGAGGCCAAGGGTTACAAAGAAGTTAAGAAGGATCTGATTATCAAGCTGCCCAA
GTACTCTTTGTTCGAATTGGAAAACGGTCGTAAGAGAATGTTGGCTTCTGCTGGTGAATTACAAAAGGGT
AATGAATTGGCTCTGCCCTCTAAGTACGTTAACTTTCTATACTTGGCCTCTCACTACGAAAAGTTGAAGG
GTTCTCCTGAAGATAACGAACAAAAGCAGTTGTTTGTCGAACAGCATAAGCACTACTTGGACGAAATCAT
CGAACAGATTTCTGAATTTTCCAAGAGGGTTATTTTGGCTGATGCCAATTTGGATAAGGTCTTGTCTGCT
TACAACAAGCACAGAGATAAGCCAATTAGAGAACAAGCCGAAAACATCATTCACCTGTTCACTTTGACTA
ATTTGGGTGCTCCAGCTGCTTTTAAGTATTTCGATACCACCATCGACAGAAAGAGATACACTTCTACAAA
AGAGGTTCTGGACGCTACCTTGATTCATCAATCTATTACTGGCTTGTACGAAACCAGGATCGACTTGTCT
CAATTAGGTGGTGATGGTTCAGGTTCTCCACCAAAGAAAAAACGTAAGGTCGGATCTGGTTCTATGGAAC
GTGTGAGAATGATTAATGTGCAAAGGCTGTTAGAAGCCGCAGAGTTTTTAGAAAGAAGAGAAAGAGAATG
CGAACACGGGTATGCCAGTTCTTTCCCTAGCATGCCCTCTCCCAGAGGATCCTAACTCGAGATTGAATTG
AATTGAAATCGATAGATCAATTTTTTTCTTTTCTCTTTCCCCATCCTTTACGCTAAAATAATAGTTTATT
TTATTTTTTGAATATTTTTTATTTATATACGTATATATAGACTATTATTTATCTTTTAATGATTATTAAG
ATTTTTATTAAAAAAAAATTCGCTCCTCTTTTAATGCCTTTATGCAGTTTTTTTTTCCCATTCGATATTT
CTATGTGCTGGATGCACACACTGGCTTAAGATGACAACGTATATATTAAATTTGCTCTTGTTCTGTACTT
TCCTAATTCTTATGTAAAAAGACAAGAATTTATGATACTATTTAATAACAAAAAACTACCTAAGAAAAGC
ATCATGCAGTCGAAATTGAAATCGAAAAGTAAAACTTTAACGGAACATGTTTGAAATTCTAAGAAAGCAT
ACATCTTCATCCCTTATATATAGAGTTATGTTTGATATTAGTAGTCATGTTGTAATCTCTGGCCTAAGTA
TACGTAACGAAAATGGTAGCACGTCGCGTTTATGGCCCCCAGGTTAATGTGTTCTCTGAAATTCGCATCA
CTTTGAGAAATAATGGGAACACCTTACGCGTGAGCTGTGCCCACCGCTTCGCCTAATAAAGCGGTGTTCT
CAAAATTTCTCCCCGTTTTCAGGATCACGAGCGCCATCTAGTTCTGGTAAAATCGCGCTTACAAGAACAA
AGAAAAGAAACATCGCGTAATGCAACAGTGAGACACTTGCCGTCATATATAAGGTTTTGGATCAGTAACC
GTTATTTGAGCATAACACAGGTTTTTAAATATATTATTATATATCATGGTATATGTGTAAAATTTTTTTG
CTGACTGGTTTTGTTTATTTATTTAGCTTTTTAAAAATTTTACTTTCTTCTTGTTAATTTTTTCTGATTG
CTCTATACTCAAACCAACAACAACTTACTCTACAACTAAGATCTATGTCTGACCCAAAGAAAAAAAGAAA
AGTTGGTTCAGGTTCTGACCACTACTTGGATATTAGATTAAGACCAGATCCAGAATTTCCACCAGCTCAA
TTGATGTCTGTTTTGTTCGGTAAATTGCACCAAGCTTTGGTTGCTCAAGGTGGTGATAGAATTGGTGTTT
CATTTCCAGATTTGGACGAATCCAGATCAAGATTGGGTGAAAGATTGAGAATCCATGCTTCCGCTGATGA
TTTGAGAGCTTTGTTGGCTAGACCATGGTTGGAAGGTTTGAGAGATCACTTGCAATTTGGTGAACCAGCT
GTTGTTCCACATCCAACTCCATATAGACAAGTTTCAAGAGTTCAAGCCAAGTCTAACCCAGAAAGATTGC
GTAGAAGATTGATGAGAAGGCACGATTTGTCTGAAGAAGAAGCCAGAAAAAGAATCCCAGATACTGTTGC
TAGAGCTTTGGATTTGCCATTCGTTACTTTGAGATCACAATCTACCGGTCAACATTTCAGGTTGTTCATT
AGACATGGTCCATTGCAAGTTACTGCTGAAGAAGGTGGTTTTACTTGTTACGGTTTGTCTAAAGGTGGAT
TCGTTCCATGGTTTGGATCCTAACTCGAGGCGAATTTCTTATGATTTATGATTTTTATTATTAAATAAGT
TATAAAAAAAATAAGTGTATACAAATTTTAAAGTGACTCTTAGGTTTTAAAACGAAAATTCTTATTCTTG
AGTAACTCTTTCCTGTAGGTCAGGTTGCTTTCTCAGGTATAGCATGAGGTCGCTCTTATTGACCACACCT
CTACCGGCATGCCGAGCAAATGCCTGCAAATCGCTCCCCATTTCGCTGGTTCTGTATGGGCACAGACAAC
CTAAACGCCTTGTGAAATTGCAAATATGGTGATTTGAAACGTTTCCTAGTGCAGCAGGATCACAGATAAC
GTGTAAAGGGCTTAGCAGTTGATAATCCTCTCTAGTTAAGACCTAAACAAAATGCTGTCACTAACCGTAG
TATTAAATGACACACTTTGGTGACTTTCGTTAATGGGGATGTGGTAGTGGCCATTGCCAATAAACAAAAA
GAACAGGGAAAGAAGTAGAAAGTGATATAAGTTTGCTTGCCACTTTTCGTTTTTCACGAAAAAAACAGGC
GAAAAAAAATGCTAGACAAGTACCCGGCTGAATCACACCTCGTTAACAGTGACTTTCGGTGACAGATACC
CGATTGGGCACCCGGCTGGTAAGTTATGATAGAAAGCCAACGCTGTACTATTGGCTTAGCTATGGCAATA
TTTTGATTATCAGCTAGTTTTATTAACGTTATAATTAGTGTAACCAGTTTTTCATCTATTTCATTTATTT
CATTTATTTACTTTAATTGCAGATCCCCCTAACGCGTTTAAAGCTTTTATTCACTAGCTTATGTATTTTT
TATAGGAAACGCGACGCGTAACATCGCGCAAATGAAGGTTTTGATGTATTATAATGAGGTATTCTTCCTT
ATATACATCGATGAAAAGCGTTGACAGCATACATTGGAAAGAAATAGGAAACGGACACCGGAAGAAAAAA
TAGATCTATGTCAAGATTGGACAAAAGCAAGGTTATTAACGGTGCCTTGGAACTGTTGAATGGTGTAGGT
ATAGAAGGCTTAACGACCAGAAAATTAGCACAAAAGTTAGGTGTAGAGCAGCCAACATTATATTGGCACG
TCAAAAACAAGAGAGCATTGCTAGACGCATTGCCAATCGAAATGTTAGATCGTCATCACACTCATTTTTG
CCCATTAGAGGGTGAGAGTTGGCAAGACTTTTTGCGTAACAATGCTAAATCCTTTAGATGCGCCTTGTTG
AGCCATCGTGATGGTGCCAAGGTTCATCTAGGTACAAGGCCAACAGAAAAACAGTATGAGACTTTGGAGA
ATCAGCTAGCCTTTTTATGCCAACAGGGTTTTTCATTGGAGAATGCCTTATACGCTTTAAGTGCAGTTGG
TCACTTCACTTTAGGTTGCGTACTAGAAGAACAAGAGCACCAGGTTGCTAAAGAAGAGAGAGAAACACCT
ACAACAGATTCAATGCCTCCATTGCTAAGACAAGCTATCGAACTGTTTGATAGACAGGGTGCAGAACCTG
CATTCTTGTTCGGTTTAGAGTTGATTATTTGCGGCTTGGAAAAGCAGCTAAAATGCGAATCTGGTAGTGG
TTCACCTCCTAAGAAAAAGAGAAAAGTTGGTTCCGGTAGCGCTAATTTCAATCAGTCTGGTAATATTGCC
GACTCCTCTTTGTCTTTCACTTTCACTAATTCTTCCAACGGTCCAAACTTGATCACTACCCAAACTAATT
CTCAAGCTTTGTCTCAGCCAATTGCCTCTTCTAATGTTCACGATAACTTCATGAACAACGAAATCACCGC
CTCCAAAATTGATGATGGTAACAATTCTAAGCCATTGTCTCCAGGTTGGACTGATCAAACTGCTTATAAT
GCTTTCGGTATTACCACCGGTATGTTTAACACTACTACTATGGATGACGTCTACAACTACTTGTTCGATG
ATGAAGATACACCACCAAATCCAAAGAAAGAAGGATCCTAACTCGAGGCCAATTGGTGCGGCAATTGATA
ATAACGAAAATGTCTTTTAATGATCTGGGTATAATGAGGAATTTTCCGAACGTTTTTACTTTATATATAT
ATATACATGTAACATATATTCTATACGCTATAGAGAAAGGAAATTTTTCAATTAAAAAAAAAATAGAGAA
AGAGTTTCACTTCTTGATTATCGCTAACACTAATGGTTGAAGTACTGCTACTTTAATTTTATGCTGGGTA
GACTACCCATGAGTCACAATGAACGTTCGTGCTTTGTGATAAAGTGTTTCACGTCATCCGACATGACTTC
GTAGTTATGGACTGAACTGTGTGGTGAGGTTCCATGATTTCTTAGGTCCAGCAGATACATGTCTCTTCCC
AATTTCTTGTTAAGGTTACGGCCAATGCTTCGGTTGTTGAGCTTGTTACCGAATAAGCCGTGAAGTATGA
TAATAGGTGGTCTTGGCTTCCCTTCATCCCCAGTTTTTACTGCATCTCTCTTGATTATGTCATATGAAAG
GTCCAGTGGGACTTGCTTTTGTTGCAGCACCTTTGCTAATGAATGAAAGGCACATAGTGACTGCTTAAAA
ATGCAGGAACTTAAATTATTCCGAATGGTATTTTGTCTCACATATATTGTCCCATACTGTGCCAAGATCC
CGGCTTTACCCAGTATCATCATTGTACCGTTACCAATTCTCCTCGTATATCACGGTTAGTTTTTAAACCT
CGGGGTGACGTTTACTATTGGCGTACTAATATATTCTTATTTTCTTTTCTTTTTTGTTGGCAGTTTCAAG
CAACACATGTACTGGATAACCAACCCCCGCACGCTCTTGGAAAAAATTGAGAAGGCATCGGACACTTGCT
GATGAGTATTTCGAAAAATTCCATGAAGATGAGGCCAAGATTGTTTGGAAGAGATTGAAAAGAAGAAGAA
GAAAAAAAGATAAAAGCAAATCAAAAGATCTATGTCAAGATTGGATAAGTCCAAGGTTATCAACTCTGCT
TTGGAGTTGTTGAACGAAGTTGGTATTGAAGGTTTGACCACTAGAAAGTTGGCTCAAAAATTGGGTGTTG
CTCAAAAAACCTTGTACTGGCACGTTAAGAACAAAAGAGCTTTGTTGGACGCTTTGGCCATTGAAATGTT
GGATAGACATCATACCCATTTCTGTCCATTGGAAGGTGAATCATGGCAAGATTTCTTGAGAAACAACGCC
AAGTCTTTCAGATGTGCTTTGTTGTCTCATAGAGATGGTGCTAAAGTTCACTTGGGTACTAGACCAACTG
AAAAGCAATACGAAACTTTGGAAAACCAGTTGGCTTTCTTGTGTCAACAAGGTTTCTCTTTAGAAAACGC
CTTGTATGCTTTGTCTGCTGTTGGTCATTTTACCTTGGGTTGTGTTTTGGAAGATCAAGAACATCAAGTC
GCCAAAGAAGAAAGGGAAACTCCAACTACTGATTCTATGCCACCATTATTGAGACAAGCCATTGAGTTGT
TTGATCATCAAGGTGCTGAACCAGCTTTTTTGTTTGGTTTGGAATTGATCATCTGCGGTTTGGAGAAACA
ATTGAAGTGTGAATCTGGTTCTGGTTCTCCACCAAAAAAGAAAAGAAAGGTTGGTTCAGGTTCCGAAAGG
GTTAGAATGATTAACGTTCAAAGGTTGTTGGAAGCTGCCGAATTTTTGGAAAGACGTGAAAGGGAATGTG
AACATGGTTACGCTTCATCTTTTCCATCTATGCCATCTCCAAGAGGATCCTAACTCGAGAGCTTTTGATT
AAGCCTTCTAGTCCAAAAAACACGTTTTTTTGTCATTTATTTCATTTTCTTAGAATAGTTTAGTTTATTC
ATTTTATAGTCACGAATGTTTTATGATTCTATATAGGGTTGCAAACAAGCATTTTTCATTTTATGTTAAA
ACAATTTCAGGTTTACCTTTTATTCTGCTTGTGGTGACGCGTGTATCCGCCCGCTCTTTTGGTCACCCAT
GTATGCTGAAGTGAATAAAGCTCCACACAGTCGAACGGGTAGTCCATCGTTGTAGGATACTCCCTATCAG
TGATAGAGAAATCTATGCGGCATCCCTATCAGTGATAGAGATCGGTAACGGAGTCCCTATCAGTGATAGA
GAAGTGGTGTTCAGTTCCCTATCAGTGATAGAGAAGTTTGACACTATCCCTATCAGTGATAGAGAGAACA
GCAATGACTCCCTATCAGTGATAGAGATCAAATGGCGTATCCCTATCAGTGATAGAGATAATTAACTTGT
AATATTCTAATCAATTGATATAAAAATCCCCGTCAGTGACGGAGATTTTCTTTTTTTTTTATTTTTCCCC
GTCAGTGACGGAGAATATCAAGCTACAAAAAGAATTCGCATCTAGATTCTTGAGACGGTTCACTGCCGTA
TAGGCAGTGAGACCGAAAGTGAAACGTGATTTCATGCGTCATTTTGAACATTTTGTAAATCTTATTTAAT
AATGTGTGCGGCAATTCACATTTAATTTATGAATGTTTTCTTAACATCGCGGCAACTCAAGAAACGGCAG
GTTCGGATCTTAGCTACTAGAGAAAGAGGAGAAATACTAGATGCGTAAAGGCGAAGAGCTGTTCACTGGT
GTCGTCCCTATTCTGGTGGAACTGGATGGTGATGTCAACGGTCATAAGTTTTCCGTGCGTGGCGAGGGTG
AAGGTGACGCAACTAATGGTAAACTGACGCTGAAGTTCATCTGTACTACTGGTAAACTGCCGGTTCCTTG
GCCGACTCTGGTAACGACGCTGACTTATGGTGTTCAGTGCTTTGCTCGTTATCCGGACCATATGAAGCAG
CATGACTTCTTCAAGTCCGCCATGCCGGAAGGCTATGTGCAGGAACGCACGATTTCCTTTAAGGATGACG
GCACGTACAAAACGCGTGCGGAAGTGAAATTTGAAGGCGATACCCTGGTAAACCGCATTGAGCTGAAAGG
CATTGACTTTAAAGAGGACGGCAATATCCTGGGCCATAAGCTGGAATACAATTTTAACAGCCACAATGTT
TACATCACCGCCGATAAACAAAAAAATGGCATTAAAGCGAATTTTAAAATTCGCCACAACGTGGAGGATG
GCAGCGTGCAGCTGGCTGATCACTACCAGCAAAACACTCCAATCGGTGATGGTCCTGTTCTGCTGCCAGA
CAATCACTATCTGAGCACGCAAAGCGTTCTGTCTAAAGATCCGAACGAGAAACGCGATCATATGGTTCTG
CTGGAGTTCGTAACCGCAGCGGGCATCACGCATGGTATGGATGAACTGTACAAATGACCAGGCATCAAAT
AAAACGAAAGGCTCAGTCGAAAGACTGGGCCTTTCGTTTTATCTGTTGTTTGTCGGTGAACGCTCTCTAC
TAGAGTCACACTGGCTCACCTTCGGGTGGGCCTTTCTGCGTTTATAGGTCTCATCCCCGTCAGTGACGGA
GATCGTCTCTACCAACTAGTGCACTGCAGTACAATAAAGCAATCTTGATGAGGATAATGATTTTTTTTTG
AATATACATAAATACTACCGTTTTTCTGCTAGATTTTGTGATGACGTAAATAAGTACATATTACTTTTTA
AGCCAAGACAAGATTAAGCATTAACTTTACCCTTTTCTTTCTAAGTTTCAATATTAGTTATCACTGTTTA
AAAGTTATGGCGAGAACGTCGGCGGTTAAAATATATTACCCTGAACGAGCATACATCGAGGAGAACTTCT
AGTATATCTACATACCTAATATTATTGCCTTATTAAAAATGGAATCCCAACAATTACATCAAAATCCACA
TTCTCTTCAAAATCAATTGTCCTGTACTTCCTTGTTCATGTGTGTTCAAAAACGTTATATTTATAGGATA
ATTATACTCTATTTCTCAACAAGTAATTGGTTGTTTGGCCGAGCGGTCTAAGGCGCCTGATTCAAGAAAT
ATCTTGACCGCAGTTAACTGTGGGAATACTCAGGTATCGTAAGATGCAAGAGTTCGAATCTCTTAGCAAC
CATTATTTTTTTCCTCAACATAACGAGAACACACAGGGGCGCTATCGCACAGAATCAAATTCGATGACTG
GAAATTTTTTGTTAATTTCAGAGGTCGCCTGACGCATATACCTTTTTCAACTGAAAAATTGGGAGAAAAA
GGAAAGGTGAGAGCGCCGGAACCGGCTTTTCATATAGAATAGAGAAGCGTTCATGACTAAATGCTTGCAT
CACAATACTTGAAGTTGACAATATTATTTAAGGACCTATTGTTTTTTCCAATAGGTGGTTAGCAATCGTC
TTACTTTCTAACTTTTCTTACCTTTTACATTTCAGCAATATATATATATATATTTCAAGGATATACCATT
CTAATGTCTGCCCCTAAGAAGATCGTCGTTTTGCCAGGTGACCACGTTGGTCAAGAAATCACAGCCGAAG
CCATTAAGGTTCTTAAAGCTATTTCTGATGTTCGTTCCAATGTCAAGTTCGATTTCGAAAATCATTTAAT
TGGTGGTGCTGCTATCGATGCTACAGGTGTTCCACTTCCAGATGAGGCGCTGGAAGCCTCCAAGAAGGCT
GATGCCGTTTTGTTAGGTGCTGTGGGTGGTCCTAAATGGGGAACCGGTAGTGTTAGACCTGAACAAGGTT
TACTAAAAATCCGTAAAGAACTTCAATTGTACGCCAACTTAAGACCATGTAACTTTGCATCCGACTCTCT
TTTAGACTTATCTCCAATCAAGCCACAATTTGCTAAAGGTACTGACTTCGTTGTTGTCAGAGAATTAGTG
GGAGGTATTTACTTTGGTAAGAGAAAGGAGGACGATGGTGATGGTGTCGCTTGGGATAGTGAACAATACA
CCGTTCCAGAAGTGCAAAGAATCACAAGAATGGCCGCTTTCATGGCCCTACAACATGAGCCACCATTGCC
TATTTGGTCCTTGGATAAAGCTAATGTTTTGGCCTCTTCAAGATTATGGAGAAAAACTGTGGAGGAAACC
ATCAAGAACGAATTTCCTACATTGAAGGTTCAACATCAATTGATTGATTCTGCCGCCATGATCCTAGTTA
AGAACCCAACCCACCTAAATGGTATTATAATCACCAGCAACATGTTTGGTGATATCATCTCCGATGAAGC
CTCCGTTATCCCAGGTTCCTTGGGTTTGTTGCCATCTGCGTCCTTGGCCTCTTTGCCAGACAAGAACACC
GCATTTGGTTTGTACGAACCATGCCACGGTTCTGCTCCAGATTTGCCAAAGAATAAGGTCAACCCTATCG
CCACTATCTTGTCTGCTGCAATGATGTTGAAATTGTCATTGAACTTGCCTGAAGAAGGTAAGGCCATTGA
AGATGCAGTTAAAAAGGTTTTGGATGCAGGTATCAGAACTGGTGATTTAGGTGGTTCCAACAGTACCACC
GAAGTCGGTGATGCTGTCGCCGAAGAAGTTAAGAAAATCCTTGCTTAACCTGGAGGACCCTTCTCTTTAG
ACTATTCTACTCTTATGCACGTAAAAAATTCTAGGAAATATGTATTAACTAGGAGTAAAATAACCGGCTA
GTGGCATTCATATAGCCGTCTGTTTACATCTACATCACACATTTCGAGTGTATATCTCGCAACGTTGGCG
TTAAATAGGCAGGAGTTATCGTGTTGCATCTGCGGCTTTAAATTGATGTATCTCATCGCAGGCACGGGCA
GTACAGTGCCCTGAGCGTAGGGAAAAATGAAAAAAAGGATGTAACTTTTAACATAATTCCAGCACGCAGC
GATTGGGTATAATGAAGATTGTTAAGTTCAACAACATGTGAAATTCTTAGCTCCGCAACTTGCTTGAATT
ATGAGCTCTAAGATTCAAGAAGTAAATAGGTCATATAATGGAATGATAGTAGTACTTGATAAAGGAACCA
TGTGATCTTACGTTGATATGAAAATAATTCTCTCACAGAAGTCAGTTTGTATGACTAACATAGAGAGTAA
TTGCTTTTCGGATAAAATCGCACCTAACAAAGATTACCTTTTGTAAAGCCTCCAGAACAGCTATGAATGT
TCGTTATTCTACGCACTTTCTTTCATACATCTTGATCCGCCTTTTTTGATGTAGGTTTTAACGCGGCAAA
ACATATTAATTTTTCTGATTTGGAAAAATAAAGAGTTAGTTCTGCCGCGGCCGCGTGTTACAACCAATTA
ACCAATTCTGATTAGAAAAACTCATCGAGCATCAAATGAAACTGCAATTTATTCATATCAGGATTATCAA
TACCATATTTTTGAAAAAGCCGTTTCTGTAATGAAGGAGAAAACTCACCGAGGCAGTTCCATAGGATGGC
AAGATCCTGGTATCGGTCTGCGATTCCGACTCGTCCAACATCAATACAACCTATTAATTTCCCCTCGTCA
AAAATAAGGTTATCAAGTGAGAAATCACCATGAGTGACGACTGAATCCGGTGAGAATGGCAAAAGCTTAT
GCATTTCTTTCCAGACTTGTTCAACAGGCCAGCCATTACGCTCGTCATCAAAATCACTCGCATCAACCAA
ACCGTTATTCATTCGTGATTGCGCCTGAGCGAGGCGAAATACGCGATCGCTGTTAAAAGGACAATTACAA
ACAGGAATCGAATGCAACCGGCGCAGGAACACTGCCAGCGCATCAACAATATTTTCACCTGAATCAGGAT
ATTCTTCTAATACCTGGAATGCTGTTTTCCCGGGGATCGCAGTGGTGAGTAACCATGCATCATCAGGAGT
ACGGATAAAATGCTTGATGGTCGGAAGAGGCATAAATTCCGTCAGCCAGTTTAGTCTGACCATCTCATCT
GTAACATCATTGGCAACGCTACCTTTGCCATGTTTCAGAAACAACTCTGGCGCATCGGGCTTCCCATACA
ATCGATAGATTGTCGCACCTGATTGCCCGACATTATCGCGAGCCCATTTATACCCATATAAATCAGCATC
CATGTTGGAATTTAATCGCGGCCTGGAGCAAGACGTTTCCCGTTGAATATGGCTCATAACACCCCTTGTA
TTACTGTTTATGTAAGCAGACAGTTTTATTGTTCATGATGATATATTTTTATCTTGTGCAATGTAACATC
AGAGATTTTGAGACACAACGTGGCTTTGTTGAATAAATCGAACTTTTGCTGAGTTGAAGGATCAGTCATG
ACCAAAATCCCTTAACGTGAGTTTTCGTTCCACTGAGCGTCAGACCCCGTAGAAAAGATCAAAGGATCTT
CTTGAGATCCTTTTTTTCTGCGCGTAATCTGCTGCTTGCAAACAAAAAAACCACCGCTACCAGCGGTGGT
TTGTTTGCCGGATCAAGAGCTACCAACTCTTTTTCCGAAGGTAACTGGCTTCAGCAGAGCGCAGATACCA
AATACTGTTCTTCTAGTGTAGCCGTAGTTAGGCCACCACTTCAAGAACTCTGTAGCACCGCCTACATACC
TCGCTCTGCTAATCCTGTTACCAGTGGCTGCTGCCAGTGGCGATAAGTCGTGTCTTACCGGGTTGGACTC
AAGACGATAGTTACCGGATAAGGCGCAGCGGTCGGGCTGAACGGGGGGTTCGTGCACACAGCCCAGCTTG
GAGCGAACGACCTACACCGAACTGAGATACCTACAGCGTGAGCTATGAGAAAGCGCCACGCTTCCCGAAG
GGAGAAAGGCGGACAGGTATCCGGTAAGCGGCAGGGTCGGAACAGGAGAGCGCACGAGGGAGCTTCCAGG
GGGAAACGCCTGGTATCTTTATAGTCCTGTCGGGTTTCGCCACCTCTGACTTGAGCGTCGATTTTTGTGA
TGCTCGTCAGGGGGGCGGAGCCTATGGAAAAACGCCAGCAACGCGGCCTTTTTACGGTTCCTGGCCTTTT
GCTGGCCTTTTGCTCACATGTTCTTTCCTGCGTTATCCCCTGATTCTGTGGATAACCGT
Features (pLannotate 1.2.2; 29 found; start..end, strand, type, name):
   5119..5142    +  CDS            VP96 (fragment): 6 tandem repeats of the minimal activation domain of herpes simplex virus VP16 (Cheng et al., 2013)
   5311..6090    +  CDS            RELA (fragment): TF65_HUMAN - Also known as NFKB3. Experimental evidence at protein level: Swiss-Prot protein existence level 1. NF-kappa-B is a pleiotropic transcription factor present in almost all cell types and is the endpoint of a series of signal transduction events that are initiated by a vast array of stimuli related to many biological processes such as inflammation, immunity, differentiation, cell growth, tumorigenesis and apoptosis. NF-kappa-B is a homo- or heterodimeric complex formed by the Rel-like domain- containing proteins RELA/p65, RELB, NFKB1/p105, NFKB1/p50, REL and NFKB2/p52. The heterodime
   6345..6431    -  CDS            YMB8_YEAST (fragment): Experimental evidence at protein level: Swiss-Prot protein existence level 1. From Saccharomyces cerevisiae (strain ATCC 204508 / S288c) (Baker's yeast).
   7082..7101    +  CDS            SV40 NLS (fragment): nuclear localization signal of SV40 (simian virus 40) large T antigen
   7115..11215   +  CDS            cas9: CAS9_STRP1 - Also known as csn1 From Streptococcus pyogenes serotype M1.
  11264..11386   +  CDS            Mxi1: transcriptional repressor domain from the mouse Max-interacting protein 1 (Schreiber-Agus et al., 1995)
  11402..11626   +  terminator     PGK1 terminator (fragment): S. cerevisae PGK1; transcription terminator for 3-phosphoglycerate kinase gene
  12407..12964   +  CDS            cas6f: CAS6_PSEAB - Also known as csy4. Experimental evidence at protein level: Swiss-Prot protein existence level 1. CRISPR (clustered regularly interspaced short palindromic repeat) is an adaptive immune system that provides protection against mobile genetic elements (viruses, transposable elements and conjugative plasmids). CRISPR clusters contain sequences complementary to antecedent mobile elements and target invading nucleic acids. CRISPR clusters are transcribed and processed into CRISPR RNA (crRNA). Processes pre-crRNA into individual crRNA units. Absolutely required for crRNA production or s
  12980..13167   +  terminator     ADH1 terminator: S. cerevisiae ADH1; transcription terminator for the S. cerevisiae alcohol dehydrogenase 1 (ADH1) gene
  13938..14558   +  CDS            tetR: TETR2_ECOLX - Experimental evidence at protein level: Swiss-Prot protein existence level 1. TetR is the repressor of the tetracycline resistance element; its N-terminal region forms a helix-turn-helix structure and binds DNA. Binding of tetracycline to TetR reduces the repressor affinity for the tetracycline resistance gene (tetA) promoter operator sites. From Escherichia coli.
  14595..14942   +  CDS            GAL4 (fragment): GAL4_YEAST - Experimental evidence at protein level: Swiss-Prot protein existence level 1. This protein is a positive regulator for the gene expression of the galactose-induced genes such as GAL1, GAL2, GAL7, GAL10, and MEL1 which code for the enzymes used to convert galactose to glucose. It recognizes a 17 base pair sequence in (5'-CGGRNNRCYNYNCNCCG-3') the upstream activating sequence (UAS-G) of these genes. From Saccharomyces cerevisiae (strain ATCC 204508 / S288c) (Baker's yeast).
  15216..15632   -  CDS            IMO32 (fragment): IMO32_YEAST - Experimental evidence at protein level: Swiss-Prot protein existence level 1. Probable alcohol acetyltransferase that uses acetyl-CoA to synthesize acetate esters from various alcohols (Probable). Not involved in the synthesis of ethyl acetate (PubMed:28356220). From Saccharomyces cerevisiae (strain ATCC 204508 / S288c) (Baker's yeast).
  15922..16542   +  CDS            tetR: TETR2_ECOLX - Experimental evidence at protein level: Swiss-Prot protein existence level 1. TetR is the repressor of the tetracycline resistance element; its N-terminal region forms a helix-turn-helix structure and binds DNA. Binding of tetracycline to TetR reduces the repressor affinity for the tetracycline resistance gene (tetA) promoter operator sites. From Escherichia coli.
  16585..16704   +  CDS            Mxi1 (fragment): MXI1_MOUSE - Experimental evidence at protein level: Swiss-Prot protein existence level 1. Transcriptional repressor. MXI1 binds with MAX to form a sequence-specific DNA-binding protein complex which recognizes the core sequence 5'-CAC[GA]TG-3'. MXI1 thus antagonizes MYC transcriptional activity by competing for MAX. Isoform Short, which lacks a segment, has a much stronger suppressive potential and associates with a SIN3 homologous protein. From Mus musculus (Mouse).
  16998..17020   +  promoter       tight TRE promoter (fragment): Tet-responsive promoter PTight, consisting of seven tet operator sequences followed by the minimal CMV promoter
  17031..17052   +  promoter       PLtetO-1 promoter (fragment): modified phage lambda PL promoter with tet operator sites (Lutz and Bujard, 1997)
  17064..17083   +  promoter       tight TRE promoter (fragment): Tet-responsive promoter PTight, consisting of seven tet operator sequences followed by the minimal CMV promoter
  17093..17114   +  promoter       H1-2O2 promoter (fragment): doxycycline-inducible variant of the human H1 RNA promoter (Henriksen et al., 2007)
  17127..17145   +  promoter       PLtetO-1 promoter (fragment): modified phage lambda PL promoter with tet operator sites (Lutz and Bujard, 1997)
  17157..17177   +  promoter       tight TRE promoter (fragment): Tet-responsive promoter PTight, consisting of seven tet operator sequences followed by the minimal CMV promoter
  17190..17208   +  protein_bind   tet operator: tetO; bacterial operator O2 for the tetR and tetA genes tetracycline repressor TetR
  17541..18254   +  CDS            superfolder GFP: GFP variant that folds robustly even when fused to poorly folded proteins (Pédelacq et al., 2006)
  18266..18337   +  terminator     rrnB T1 terminator: transcription terminator T1 from the E. coli rrnB gene
  18353..18380   +  terminator     T7Te terminator: phage T7 early transcription terminator
  18699..18776   +  CDS            YO192_YEAST (fragment): Experimental evidence at protein level: Swiss-Prot protein existence level 1. From Saccharomyces cerevisiae (strain ATCC 204508 / S288c) (Baker's yeast).
  18916..19323   +  promoter       LEU2 promoter: S. cerevisiae LEU2
  19324..20415   +  CDS            LEU2: LEU3_YEAST - Experimental evidence at protein level: Swiss-Prot protein existence level 1. Catalyzes the oxidation of 3-carboxy-2-hydroxy-4- methylpentanoate (3-isopropylmalate) to 3-carboxy-4-methyl-2- oxopentanoate. The product decarboxylates to 4-methyl-2 oxopentanoate. From Saccharomyces cerevisiae (strain ATCC 204508 / S288c) (Baker's yeast).
  21152..21967   -  CDS            KanR: aminoglycoside phosphotransferase; aph(3')-Ia; confers resistance to kanamycin in bacteria or G418 (Geneticin®) in eukaryotes
  22192..22780   +  rep_origin     ori: high-copy-number ColE1/pMB1/pBR322/pUC origin of replication
