[The description below was written by a language model from this plasmid's Addgene catalogue record and pLannotate feature annotations shown in this document.]
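Description:
pWS5391-CRISPRai-LEU2 is a large (about 22.9 kb) empty-backbone vector for inducible, combined CRISPR activation and interference (CRISPRai) in Saccharomyces cerevisiae. It is propagated in E. coli at high copy from a ColE1-type origin under kanamycin selection (KanR), and selected in yeast through a LEU2 cassette driven by its native promoter. No yeast replication origin (2μ or CEN/ARS) appears in the feature table. The record does not say whether the plasmid is meant to integrate into the genome, and roughly the first 5 kb of the sequence carries no annotation at all.

The annotated payload is a set of yeast expression units. One encodes an SV40 NLS followed by Streptococcus pyogenes Cas9 fused to the mouse Mxi1 repressor domain and closed by the PGK1 terminator. This layout is typical of a nuclease-dead Cas9 repressor, although the table does not confirm the inactivating mutations. Upstream lie fragments of VP16-derived repeats and the human RELA/p65 activation domain, consistent with a transcriptional activator module whose DNA- or RNA-binding partner is not annotated. A Csy4 (Cas6f) endoribonuclease gene with the ADH1 terminator is also present. Csy4 cleaves long transcripts at its recognition hairpins, which releases individual guide RNAs from an array.

Inducibility comes from two TetR fusions, one to a GAL4 fragment and one to Mxi1, acting on a promoter region containing multiple tet operators. Downstream of this region sits superfolder GFP flanked by the bacterial rrnB T1 and T7Te terminators, which probably acts as a dropout marker replaced when a gRNA array is cloned in. The promoters driving the protein-coding units are not annotated. According to the associated publication title, the vector is used for inducible expression of large gRNA arrays in multiplexed gene regulation.
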