Addgene plasmid #182830: pWS5391-CRISPRai-LEU2
Purpose: (Empty Backbone) Saccharomyces cerevisiae inducible CRISPRai vector - LEU2 marker
Depositing lab: Rodrigo Ledesma-Amaro. Depositing organization: Imperial College London. Publication: Inducible expression of large gRNA arrays for multiplexed CRISPRai applications. Shaw WM, Studena L, Roy K, Hapeta P, McCarty NS, Graham AE, Ellis T, Ledesma-Amaro R. Nat Commun. 2022 Aug 25;13(1):4984. doi: 10.1038/s41467-022-32603-7. PubMed 36008396.
Backbone
  Vector backbone: ColE1
  Vector type: CRISPR
  Selectable markers: LEU2
Growth in bacteria
  Bacterial resistance: Kanamycin, 50 μg/mL
  Growth temperature: 37°C
  Growth strain: DH5alpha
  Copy number: High Copy
Terms and licenses: Academic/Nonprofit Terms; Industry Terms: Not Available to Industry
How to cite: pWS5391-CRISPRai-LEU2 was a gift from Rodrigo Ledesma-Amaro (Addgene plasmid # 182830 ; http://n2t.net/addgene:182830 ; RRID:Addgene_182830)
